Addgene plasmid #154569: pEPYC0CM0412
Purpose: Phytobricks Level 0 part
Depositing lab: Nicola Patron. Depositing organization: Earlham Institute. Publication: Rational design of minimal synthetic promoters for plants. Cai YM, Kallam K, Tidd H, Gendarini G, Salzman A, Patron NJ. Nucleic Acids Res. 2020 Aug 28. pii: 5897334. doi: 10.1093/nar/gkaa682. PubMed 32856047.
Backbone
  Vector backbone: pUAP1
  Vector type: Synthetic Biology
Growth in bacteria
  Bacterial resistance: Chloramphenicol, 25 μg/mL
  Growth temperature: 37°C
  Growth strain: NEB Stable
  Copy number: High Copy
Gene/Insert
  Gene/Insert name: MinSyn_106
  Species: Synthetic
  Cloning method: Restriction Enzyme; 5′ cloning site BpiI (destroyed during cloning); 3′ cloning site BpiI (destroyed during cloning)
Terms and licenses: Academic/Nonprofit Terms; Industry Terms: Not Available to Industry
Depositor comments: Please visit https://www.biorxiv.org/content/10.1101/2020.05.14.095406v1 for bioRxiv preprint.
How to cite: pEPYC0CM0412 was a gift from Nicola Patron (Addgene plasmid # 154569 ; http://n2t.net/addgene:154569 ; RRID:Addgene_154569)
