[The description below was written by a language model from this plasmid's Addgene catalogue record and pLannotate feature annotations shown in this document.]
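Description:
pEPYC0CM0412 is a small (about 2.4 kb) Phytobricks Level 0 part plasmid built on the pUAP1 universal acceptor backbone and classed as a synthetic biology vector. It is a bacterial storage and cloning plasmid rather than an expression vector in its own right. It replicates from a high-copy ColE1/pUC-type origin and is selected with chloramphenicol through a cat (chloramphenicol acetyltransferase) gene, which is driven by its native promoter and followed by the lambda t0 terminator. Additional bacterial terminators, including a his operon terminator, flank the insert position and likely serve to insulate the cloned part from read-through transcription.

The insert is MinSyn_106, a fully synthetic sequence that the associated work describes as one of a series of rationally designed minimal synthetic promoters for plants. The annotation supports this. In the few hundred bases between the flanking terminators, the only hits are short fragments of roughly 20 to 25 nt matching the nopaline synthase promoter and the CaMV 35S promoter. This suggests a composite design that combines short elements resembling those of well-known plant promoters, not a full-length natural promoter. The record does not state which cis-regulatory elements or core promoter are present, nor the expression strength or pattern of this variant.

The part was inserted using BpiI sites that were destroyed during cloning, as is typical when domesticating a sequence into a universal acceptor. As a Level 0 standard part, it is intended for release and assembly by Type IIS (Golden Gate/MoClo-style) cloning with coding sequences and terminators into plant transcriptional units. No coding sequence, reporter or plant selection marker is present in this plasmid.
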