Features (pLannotate 1.2.2; 10 found; start..end, strand, type, name):
    129..223     -  terminator     lambda t0 terminator: transcription terminator from phage lambda
    247..903     -  CDS            cat: CAT_ECOLX - Experimental evidence at protein level: Swiss-Prot protein existence level 1. This enzyme is an effector of chloramphenicol resistance in bacteria. From Escherichia coli. This protein is used as a marker in many commonly used cloning vectors, such as pACYC184.
    904..1001    -  promoter       cat promoter: promoter of the E. coli cat gene encoding chloramphenicol acetyltransferase
   1087..1130    -  terminator     bacterial terminator: putative bacterial transcription terminator
   1173..1194    +  promoter       NOS promoter (fragment): nopaline synthase promoter
   1220..1239    +  promoter       CaMV 35S promoter (fragment): strong constitutive promoter from cauliflower mosaic virus
   1268..1292    +  promoter       CaMV 35S promoter (fragment): strong constitutive promoter from cauliflower mosaic virus
   1393..1414    +  promoter       CaMV 35S promoter (fragment): strong constitutive promoter from cauliflower mosaic virus
   1501..1558    +  terminator     his operon terminator: This putative transcriptin terminator from the E. coli his operon has a 2-bp deletion introduced during synthesis. Its efficiency has not been determined.
   1753..2341    -  rep_origin     ori: high-copy-number ColE1/pMB1/pBR322/pUC origin of replication
>Addgene plasmid #154569 | pEPYC0CM0412 | addgene full sequence | sequence record 313981 | Addgene NGS Result
CGTTAAGGGATTTTGGTCATGAGATTATCAAAAAGGATCTTCACCTAGATCCTTTTAAATTAAAAATGAA
GTTTTAAATCAATCTAAAGTATATATGAGTAAACTTGGTCTGACAGCTCGAGGCTTGGATTCTCACCAAT
AAAAAACGCCCGGCGGCAACCGAGCGTTCTGAACAAATCCAGATGGAGTTCTGAGGTCATTACTGGATCT
ATCAACAGGAGTCCAAGCGAGCTCGATATCAAATTACGCCCCGCCCTGCCACTCATCGCAGTACTGTTGT
AATTCATTAAGCATTCTGCCGACATGGAAGCCATCACAAACGGCATGATGAACCTGAATCGCCAGCGGCA
TCAGCACCTTGTCGCCTTGCGTATAATATTTGCCCATGGTGAAAACGGGGGCGAAGAAGTTGTCCATATT
GGCCACGTTTAAATCAAAACTGGTGAAACTCACCCAGGGATTGGCTGAGACGAAAAACATATTCTCAATA
AACCCTTTAGGGAAATAGGCCAGGTTTTCACCGTAACACGCCACATCTTGCGAATATATGTGTAGAAACT
GCCGGAAATCGTCGTGGTATTCACTCCAGAGCGATGAAAACGTTTCAGTTTGCTCATGGAAAACGGTGTA
ACAAGGGTGAACACTATCCCATATCACCAGCTCACCGTCTTTCATTGCCATACGAAATTCCGGATGAGCA
TTCATCAGGCGGGCAAGAATGTGAATAAAGGCCGGATAAAACTTGTGCTTATTTTTCTTTACGGTCTTTA
AAAAGGCCGTAATATCCAGCTGAACGGTCTGGTTATAGGTACATTGAGCAACTGACTGAAATGCCTCAAA
ATGTTCTTTACGATGCCATTGGGATATATCAACGGTGGTATATCCAGTGATTTTTTTCTCCATTTTAGCT
TCCTTAGCTCCTGAAAATCTCGATAACTCAAAAAATACGCCCGGTAGTGATCTTATTTCATTATGGTGAA
AGTTGGAACCTCTTACGTGCCCGATCAACTCGAGTGCCACCTGACGTCTAAGAAACCATTATTATCATGA
CATTAACCTATAAAAATAGGCGTATCACGAGGCAGAATTTCAGATAAAAAAAATCCTTAGCTTTCGCTAA
GGATGATTTCTGGAATTCGGTCTCAGGAGGGAGGCGTGTCGTTTTAGTGAGGATGAGCTAAGCACATACG
TCAGCCGATGCTGATCTTGCCTGCCTTGAAATTTCGGGAAACCTCCTCGAAAACTGGTACTTGTGTACAG
GGCTCACTCTCTCTGCCGACAGTGGTCCCAAAAGGGCTCACTGCTAGGAGGACCGATGGCTTTGTCAAAA
GCTAAAAAAGATGATGCTGCTGATCTTTCCATCAACAAATAATCCAAGTAAGCCTCACATGTCTGACGTA
AGGGATGACGCACATGCTGATCTTGCCTGCCCTATATAAGGTTTTGCTATTCATTGAAAGCAGTAGTGAC
TGATTTGTATATATACTCGAGACCCTGCAGTCCGGCAAAAAAGGGCAAGGTGTCACCACCCTGCCCTTTT
TCTTTAAAACCGAAAAGATTACTTCGCGTTATGCAGGCTTCCTCGCTCACTGACTCGCTGCGCTCGGTCG
TTCGGCTGCGGCGAGCGGTATCAGCTCACTCAAAGGCGGTAATACGGTTATCCACAGAATCAGGGGATAA
CGCAGGAAAGAACATGTGAGCAAAAGGCCAGCAAAAGGCCAGGAACCGTAAAAAGGCCGCGTTGCTGGCG
TTTTTCCACAGGCTCCGCCCCCCTGACGAGCATCACAAAAATCGACGCTCAAGTCAGAGGTGGCGAAACC
CGACAGGACTATAAAGATACCAGGCGTTTCCCCCTGGAAGCTCCCTCGTGCGCTCTCCTGTTCCGACCCT
GCCGCTTACCGGATACCTGTCCGCCTTTCTCCCTTCGGGAAGCGTGGCGCTTTCTCATAGCTCACGCTGT
AGGTATCTCAGTTCGGTGTAGGTCGTTCGCTCCAAGCTGGGCTGTGTGCACGAACCCCCCGTTCAGCCCG
ACCGCTGCGCCTTATCCGGTAACTATCGTCTTGAGTCCAACCCGGTAAGACACGACTTATCGCCACTGGC
AGCAGCCACTGGTAACAGGATTAGCAGAGCGAGGTATGTAGGCGGTGCTACAGAGTTCTTGAAGTGGTGG
CCTAACTACGGCTACACTAGAAGAACAGTATTTGGTATCTGCGCTCTGCTGAAGCCAGTTACCTTCGGAA
AAAGAGTTGGTAGCTCTTGATCCGGCAAACAAACCACCGCTGGTAGCGGTGGTTTTTTTGTTTGCAAGCA
GCAGATTACGCGCAGAAAAAAAGGATCTCAAGAAGATCCTTTGATCTTTTCTACGGGGTCTGACGCTCAG
TGGAACGAAAACTCA
